Addgene plasmid #152364: pGBW-m4134151
Purpose: Mammalian expression plasmid for SARS-CoV-2 ORF8 protein
Depositing lab: Ginkgo Bioworks & Benjie Chen. Depositing organization: Ginkgo Bioworks.
Backbone
  Vector backbone: pTwist_CMV_Puro_6
  Backbone size w/o insert (bp): 6080
  Vector type: Mammalian Expression
  Selectable markers: Puromycin
Growth in bacteria
  Bacterial resistance: Ampicillin, 100 μg/mL
  Growth temperature: 37°C
  Growth strain: DH5alpha
  Copy number: High Copy
Gene/Insert
  Gene/Insert name: SARS-CoV-2 ORF8 protein
  Species: Severe acute respiratory syndrome coronavirus 2
  Insert size (bp): 359
  Mutation: wt
  Entrez Gene: ORF8 (a.k.a. GU280_gp09)
  Promoter: CMV
  Tag / fusion protein: Cleavable TEV;S-tag (C terminal on backbone)
  Cloning method: Unknown
Resource information
  A portion of this plasmid was derived from a plasmid made by: GinkgoBioworks
Depositor comments: NCBI reference sequence: YP_009724396.1
How to cite: pGBW-m4134151 was a gift from Ginkgo Bioworks & Benjie Chen (Addgene plasmid # 152364 ; http://n2t.net/addgene:152364 ; RRID:Addgene_152364)
