[The description below was written by a language model from this plasmid's Addgene catalogue record and pLannotate feature annotations shown in this document.]
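Description:
pGBW-m4134151 is a mammalian expression plasmid built on the pTwist_CMV_Puro_6 backbone to produce the wild-type ORF8 accessory protein of SARS-CoV-2. It is maintained in E. coli as a high-copy plasmid through a ColE1/pUC-type origin and selected with ampicillin via a full-length β-lactamase gene. A short additional bla fragment annotated near the origin appears to be a backbone remnant. For selection in mammalian cells, the plasmid carries a separate cassette in which the human ubiquitin C promoter drives puromycin N-acetyltransferase, followed by a synthetic polyadenylation signal.

The ORF8 coding sequence sits at the start of the sequence record, immediately downstream (across the circular junction) of the CMV enhancer and promoter elements. The annotation tool labels the promoter portion as a fragment plus a truncated CMVd2 form, while the catalogue simply records the promoter as CMV. The catalogue states that the backbone supplies a C-terminal TEV-cleavable S-tag, which would allow detection or affinity capture of the protein and later removal of the tag. This tag is not separately annotated in the feature table, although there is unannotated space between the ORF8 match and the downstream SV40 polyadenylation region. Bacterial and phage terminators (rrnG, T7), extra synthetic poly(A) signals and short 5' and 3' β-globin insulator elements flank the expression units, presumably to limit transcriptional read-through and interference between cassettes.

The plasmid suits transient expression of ORF8 or puromycin selection of stable cell populations. ORF8 is annotated as a modulator of host immune responses, including activation of the IL-17 pathway through IL17RA binding, so likely applications are functional and interaction studies, though the record gives no purpose beyond expression.
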