Features (pLannotate 1.2.2; 19 found; start..end, strand, type, name):
      5..367     +  CDS            NS8_SARS2: Experimental evidence at protein level: Swiss-Prot protein existence level 1. Plays a role in modulating host immune response (PubMed:31986261). Binds to IL17RA receptor, leading to IL17 pathway activation and an increased secretion of pro-inflammatory factors. Contributes to cytokine storm during COVID-19 infection. From Severe acute respiratory syndrome coronavirus 2 (2019-nCoV) (SARS-CoV-2).
    486..607     -  polyA_signal   SV40 poly(A) signal: SV40 polyadenylation signal
    630..699     -  CDS            large T antigen (fragment): large T antigen from SV40 (simian virus 40)
    722..768     +  terminator     T7 terminator: transcription terminator for bacteriophage T7 RNA polymerase
    798..934     +  terminator     rrnG terminator: transcription terminator from the E. coli ribosomal RNA rrnG operon (Albrechtsen et al., 1991)
    979..1050    +  misc_feature   3' β-globin insulator: insulator downstream of the human β-globin locus (Farrell et al., 2002)
   1276..1864    -  rep_origin     ori: high-copy-number ColE1/pMB1/pBR322/pUC origin of replication
   2036..2100    -  CDS            bla(M) (fragment): β-lactamase lacking the signal sequence; bla(M); allows cytosolic expression of β-lactamase
   2364..3573    +  promoter       UbC promoter: human ubiquitin C promoter
   3577..4174    +  CDS            PuroR (fragment): puromycin N-acetyltransferase; pac from Streptomyces; confers resistance to puromycin
   4203..4251    +  polyA_signal   poly(A) signal: synthetic polyadenylation signal
   4517..5377    +  CDS            AmpR: β-lactamase; bla; confers resistance to ampicillin, carbenicillin, and related antibiotics
   5390..5526    +  terminator     rrnG terminator: transcription terminator from the E. coli ribosomal RNA rrnG operon (Albrechtsen et al., 1991)
   5671..5742    +  misc_feature   5' β-globin insulator: insulator upstream of the human β-globin locus (Farrell et al., 2002)
   5747..5793    -  terminator     T7 terminator: transcription terminator for bacteriophage T7 RNA polymerase
   5811..5859    -  polyA_signal   poly(A) signal: synthetic polyadenylation signal
   5940..6243    +  enhancer       CMV enhancer: human cytomegalovirus immediate early enhancer
   6316..6333    -  promoter       CMV promoter (fragment): human cytomegalovirus (CMV) immediate early promoter
   6396..6447    +  promoter       CMVd2 promoter: truncated human cytomegalovirus (CMV) immediate early promoter that yields moderately reduced expression relative to the full-length promoter
>Addgene plasmid #152364 | pGBW-m4134151 | depositor full sequence | sequence record 295376 | Full Sequence
CACCATGAAATTCTTAGTGTTTCTTGGGATCATTACAACGGTCGCAGCTTTTCATCAGGAATGCAGCCTA
CAATCGTGTACCCAGCACCAGCCGTACGTTGTGGACGATCCTTGCCCCATCCACTTCTATTCTAAGTGGT
ACATACGGGTAGGCGCGAGGAAGAGTGCACCACTCATTGAGTTGTGTGTGGACGAGGCCGGTTCAAAATC
CCCAATCCAGTATATAGATATTGGAAATTACACTGTCTCCTGTCTGCCCTTCACCATCAACTGCCAAGAA
CCTAAGCTGGGAAGCCTCGTTGTGAGATGCTCTTTTTATGAGGATTTTCTTGAATACCACGACGTCCGTG
TGGTTCTGGACTTCATTGAAAACCTTTACTTTCAGTCGAAAGAAACCGCGGCAGCTAAGTTCGAGAGGCA
GCACATGGACAGTTAAGCTAGCTTGACTGACTGAGATACAGCGTACCTTCAGCTCACAGACATGATAAGA
TACATTGATGAGTTTGGACAAACCACAACTAGAATGCAGTGAAAAAAATGCTTTATTTGTGAAATTTGTG
ATGCTATTGCTTTATTTGTAACCATTATAAGCTGCAATAAACAAGTTAACAACAACAATTGCATTCATTT
TATGTTTCAGGTTCAGGGGGAGGTGTGGGAGGTTTTTTAAAGCAAGTAAAACCTCTACAAATGTGGTATT
GGCCCATCTCTATCGGTATCGTAGCATAACCCCTTGGGGCCTCTAAACGGGTCTTGAGGGGTTTTTTGTG
CCCCTCGGGCCGGATTGCTATCTACCGGCATTGGCGCAGAAAAAAATGCCTGATGCGACGCTGCGCGTCT
TATACTCCCACATATGCCAGATTCAGCAACGGATACGGCTTCCCCAACTTGCCCACTTCCATACGTGTCC
TCCTTACCAGAAATTTATCCTTAAGGTCGTCAGCTATCCTGCAGGCGATCTCTCGATTTCGATCAAGACA
TTCCTTTAATGGTCTTTTCTGGACACCACTAGGGGTCAGAAGTAGTTCATCAAACTTTCTTCCCTCCCTA
ATCTCATTGGTTACCTTGGGCTATCGAAACTTAATTAACCAGTCAAGTCAGCTACTTGGCGAGATCGACT
TGTCTGGGTTTCGACTACGCTCAGAATTGCGTCAGTCAAGTTCGATCTGGTCCTTGCTATTGCACCCGTT
CTCCGATTACGAGTTTCATTTAAATCATGTGAGCAAAAGGCCAGCAAAAGGCCAGGAACCGTAAAAAGGC
CGCGTTGCTGGCGTTTTTCCATAGGCTCCGCCCCCCTGACGAGCATCACAAAAATCGACGCTCAAGTCAG
AGGTGGCGAAACCCGACAGGACTATAAAGATACCAGGCGTTTCCCCCTGGAAGCTCCCTCGTGCGCTCTC
CTGTTCCGACCCTGCCGCTTACCGGATACCTGTCCGCCTTTCTCCCTTCGGGAAGCGTGGCGCTTTCTCA
TAGCTCACGCTGTAGGTATCTCAGTTCGGTGTAGGTCGTTCGCTCCAAGCTGGGCTGTGTGCACGAACCC
CCCGTTCAGCCCGACCGCTGCGCCTTATCCGGTAACTATCGTCTTGAGTCCAACCCGGTAAGACACGACT
TATCGCCACTGGCAGCAGCCACTGGTAACAGGATTAGCAGAGCGAGGTATGTAGGCGGTGCTACAGAGTT
CTTGAAGTGGTGGCCTAACTACGGCTACACTAGAAGAACAGTATTTGGTATCTGCGCTCTGCTGAAGCCA
GTTACCTTCGGAAAAAGAGTTGGTAGCTCTTGATCCGGCAAACAAACCACCGCTGGTAGCGGTGGTTTTT
TTGTTTGCAAGCAGCAGATTACGCGCAGAAAAAAAGGATCTCAAGAAGATCCTTTGATCTTTTCTACGGG
GTCTGACGCTCAGTGGAACGAAAACTCACGTTAAGGGATTTTGGTCATGAGATTATCAAAAAGGATCTTC
ACCTAGATCCTTTTAAATTAAAAATGAAGTTTTAAATCAATCTAAAGTATATATGAGTAAACTTGGTCTG
ACAGTTACCAATGCTTAATCAGTGAGGCACCTATCTCAGCGATCTGTCTATTTCGTTCATCCATAGTTGC
ATTTAAATTTCCGAACTCTCCAAGGCCCTCGTCGGAAAATCTTCAAACCTTTCGTCCGATCCATCTTGCA
GGCTACCTCTCGAACGAACTATCGCAAGTCTCTTGGCCGGCCTTGCGCCTTGGCTATTGCTTGGCAGCGC
CTATCGCCAGGTATTACTCCAATCCCGAATATCCGAGATCGGGATCACCCGAGAGAAGTTCAACCTACAT
CCTCAATCCCGATCTATCCGAGATCCGAGGAATATCGAAATCGGGGCGCGCCTGGCCTCCGCGCCGGGTT
TTGGCGCCTCCCGCGGGCGCCCCCCTCGTCACGGCGAGCGCTGCCACGTCAGACGAAGGGCGCAGGAGCG
TCCTGATCCTTCCGCCCGGACGCTCAGGACAGCGGCCCGCTGCTCATAAGACTCGGCCTTAGAACCCCAG
TATCAGCAGAAGGACATTTTAGGACGGGACTTGGGTGACTCTAGGGCACTGGTTTTCTTTCCAGAGAGCG
GAACAGGCGAGGAAAAGTAGTCCCTTCTCGGCGATTCTGCGGAGGGATCTCCGTGGGGCGGTGAACGCCG
ATGATTATATAAGGACGCGCCGGGTGTGGCACAGCTAGTTCCGTCGCAGCCGGGATTTGGGTCGCGGTTC
TTGTTTGTGGATCGCTGTGATCGTCACTTGGTGAGTAGCGGGCTGCTGGGCTGGCCGGGGCTTTCGTGGC
CGCCGGGCCGCTCGGTGGGACGGAAGCGTGTGGAGAGACCGCCAAGGGCTGTAGTCTGGGTCCGCGAGCA
AGGTTGCCCTGAACTGGGGGTTGGGGGGAGCGCAGCAAAATGGCGGCTGTTCCCGAGTCTTGAATGGAAG
ACGCTTGTGAGGCGGGCTGTGAGGTCGTTGAAACAAGGTGGGGGGCATGGTGGGCGGCAAGAACCCAAGG
TCTTGAGCCCTTCGCTAATGCGGGAAAGCTCTTATTCGGGTGAGATGGGCTGGGCACCATCTGGGGACCC
TGACGTGAAGTTTGTCACTGACTGGAGAACTCGGTTTGTCGTCTGTTGCGGGGGCGGCAGTTATGGCGGT
GCCGTTGGGCAGTGCACCCGTACCTTTGGGAGCGCGCGCCCTCGTCGTGTCGTGACGTCACCCGTTCTGT
TGGCTTATAATGCAGGGTGGGGCCACCTGCCGGTAGGTGTGCGGTAGGCTTTTCTCCGTCGCAGGACGCA
GGGTTCGGGCCTAGGGTAGGCTCTCCTGAATCGACAGGCGCCGGACCTCTGGTGAGGGGAGGGATAAGTG
AGGCGTCAGTTTCTTTGGTCGGTTTTATGTACCTATCTTCTTAAGTAGCTGAAGCTCCGGTTTTGAACTA
TGCGCTCGGGGTTGGCGAGTGTGTTTTGTGAAGTTTTTTAGGCACCTTTTGAAATGTAATCATTTGGGTC
AATATGTAATTTTCAGTGTTAGACTTGTAAATTGTCCGCTAAATTCTGGCCGTTTTTGGCTTTTTTGTTA
GACAACATGACCGAGTACAAGCCCACGGTGCGCCTCGCCACCCGCGACGACGTCCCCAGGGCCGTACGCA
CCCTCGCCGCCGCGTTCGCCGACTACCCCGCCACGCGCCACACCGTCGATCCGGACCGCCACATCGAGCG
GGTCACCGAGCTGCAAGAACTCTTCCTCACGCGCGTCGGGCTCGACATCGGCAAGGTGTGGGTCGCGGAC
GACGGCGCCGCGGTGGCGGTCTGGACCACGCCGGAGAGCGTCGAAGCGGGGGCGGTGTTCGCCGAGATCG
GCCCGCGCATGGCCGAGTTGAGCGGTTCCCGGCTGGCCGCGCAGCAACAGATGGAGGGCCTCCTGGCGCC
GCACCGGCCCAAGGAGCCCGCGTGGTTCCTGGCCACCGTCGGCGTCTCGCCCGACCACCAGGGCAAGGGT
CTGGGCAGCGCCGTCGTGCTCCCCGGAGTGGAGGCCGCCGAGCGCGCCGGGGTGCCCGCCTTCCTGGAGA
CCTCCGCGCCCCGCAACCTCCCCTTCTACGAGCGGCTCGGCTTCACCGTCACCGCCGACGTCGAGGTGCC
CGAAGGACCGCGCACCTGGTGCATGACCCGCAAGCCCGGTGCCTAGGCTAGTATGTAAGCCTAGTCTTAG
ATAATAAAATCGCTATCCATCGAAGATGGATGTGTGTTGGTTTTTTGTGTGTGTAACGCTAGGCGCGCCT
GGTGTACCGAGAACGATCCTCTCAGTGCGAGTCTCGACGATCCATATCGTTGCTTGGCAGTCAGCCAGTC
GGAATCCAGCTTGGGACCCAGGAAGTCCAATCGTCAGATATTGTACTCAAGCCTGGTCACGGCAGCGTAC
CGATCTGTTTAAACCTAGATATTGATAGTCTGATCGGTCAACGTATAATCGAGTCCTAGCTTTTGCAAAC
ATCTATCAAGAGACAGGATCAGCAGGAGGCTTTCGCATGAGTATTCAACATTTCCGTGTCGCCCTTATTC
CCTTTTTTGCGGCATTTTGCCTTCCTGTTTTTGCTCACCCAGAAACGCTGGTGAAAGTAAAAGATGCTGA
AGATCAGTTGGGTGCGCGAGTGGGTTACATCGAACTGGATCTCAACAGCGGTAAGATCCTTGAGAGTTTT
CGCCCCGAAGAACGCTTTCCAATGATGAGCACTTTTAAAGTTCTGCTATGTGGCGCGGTATTATCCCGTA
TTGACGCCGGGCAAGAGCAACTCGGTCGCCGCATACACTATTCTCAGAATGACTTGGTTGAGTATTCACC
AGTCACAGAAAAGCATCTTACGGATGGCATGACAGTAAGAGAATTATGCAGTGCTGCCATAACCATGAGT
GATAACACTGCGGCCAACTTACTTCTGACAACGATTGGAGGACCGAAGGAGCTAACCGCTTTTTTGCACA
ACATGGGGGATCATGTAACTCGCCTTGATCGTTGGGAACCGGAGCTGAATGAAGCCATACCAAACGACGA
GCGTGACACCACGATGCCTGTAGCAATGGCAACAACCTTGCGTAAACTATTAACTGGCGAACTACTTACT
CTAGCTTCCCGGCAACAGTTGATAGACTGGATGGAGGCGGATAAAGTTGCAGGACCACTTCTGCGCTCGG
CCCTTCCGGCTGGCTGGTTTATTGCTGATAAATCTGGAGCCGGTGAGCGTGGGTCTCGCGGTATCATTGC
AGCACTGGGGCCAGATGGTAAGCCCTCCCGTATCGTAGTTATCTACACGACGGGGAGTCAGGCAACTATG
GATGAACGAAATAGACAGATCGCTGAGATAGGTGCCTCACTGATTAAGCATTGGTAACCGATTCTAGGTG
CATTGGCGCAGAAAAAAATGCCTGATGCGACGCTGCGCGTCTTATACTCCCACATATGCCAGATTCAGCA
ACGGATACGGCTTCCCCAACTTGCCCACTTCCATACGTGTCCTCCTTACCAGAAATTTATCCTTAAGATC
GTTTAAACTCGACTCTGGCTCTATCGAATCTCCGTCGTTTCGAGCTTACGCGAACAGCCGTGGCGCTCAT
TTGCTCGTCGGGCATCGAATCTCGTCAGCTATCGTCAGCTTACCTTTTTGGCAGCGATCGCGGCTCCCGA
CATCTTGGACCATTAGCTCCACAGGTATCTTCTTCCCTCTAGTGGTCATAACAGCAGCTTCAGCTACCTC
TCAATTCAAAAAACCCCTCAAGACCCGTTTAGAGGCCCCAAGGGGTTATGCTATCAATCGTTGCGTTACA
CACACAAAAAACCAACACACATCCATCTTCGATGGATAGCGATTTTATTATCTAACTGCTGATCGAGTGT
AGCCAGATCTAGTAATCAATTACGGGGTCATTAGTTCATAGCCCATATATGGAGTTCCGCGTTACATAAC
TTACGGTAAATGGCCCGCCTGGCTGACCGCCCAACGACCCCCGCCCATTGACGTCAATAATGACGTATGT
TCCCATAGTAACGCCAATAGGGACTTTCCATTGACGTCAATGGGTGGAGTATTTACGGTAAACTGCCCAC
TTGGCAGTACATCAAGTGTATCATATGCCAAGTACGCCCCCTATTGACGTCAATGACGGTAAATGGCCCG
CCTGGCATTATGCCCAGTACATGACCTTATGGGACTTTCCTACTTGGCAGTACATCTACGTATTAGTCAT
CGCTATTACCATGCTGATGCGGTTTTGGCAGTACATCAATGGGCGTGGATAGCGGTTTGACTCACGGGGA
TTTCCAAGTCTCCACCCCATTGACGTCAATGGGAGTTTGTTTTGGCACCAAAATCAACGGGACTTTCCAA
AATGTCGTAACAACTCCGCCCCATTGACGCAAATGGGCGGTAGGCGTGTACGGTGGGAGGTCTATATAAG
CAGAGCTGGTTTAGTGAACCGTCAGATCAGATCTTTGTCGATCCTACCATCCACTCGACACACCCGCCAG
CGGCCGC
